Addgene plasmid #19657: pGC293
Depositing lab: Jane Hubbard. Depositing organization: NYU Grossman School of Medicine. Publication: A "FLP-Out" system for controlled gene expression in Caenorhabditis elegans. Voutev R, Hubbard EJ. Genetics. 2008 Sep;180(1):103-19. doi: 10.1534/genetics.108.090274. PubMed 18723890.
Backbone
  Vector backbone: pGC292
  Vector type: Worm Expression ; FLP/FRT
Growth in bacteria
  Bacterial resistance: Ampicillin, 100 μg/mL
  Growth temperature: 37°C
  Growth strain: DH5alpha
  Copy number: High Copy
Gene/Insert
  Gene/Insert name: <*iA-4xNLS-DsRed2::let-858(3’)
  Species: C. elegans (nematode), S. cerevisiae (budding yeast); Discosoma sp.
  Tag / fusion protein: 4xNLS (N terminal on insert)
  Cloning method: Restriction Enzyme
  Sequencing primers: 5′ M13R
Terms and licenses: Academic/Nonprofit Terms; Industry Terms: Not Available to Industry
How to cite: pGC293 was a gift from Jane Hubbard (Addgene plasmid # 19657 ; http://n2t.net/addgene:19657 ; RRID:Addgene_19657)
