[The description below was written by a language model from this plasmid's Addgene catalogue record and pLannotate feature annotations shown in this document.]
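Description:
pGC293 is a small (about 4.1 kb) worm-expression building-block plasmid from a "FLP-Out" toolkit for controlled gene expression in Caenorhabditis elegans, built on the pGC292 backbone. It is propagated in E. coli as a high-copy plasmid through a ColE1/pUC-type origin and is selected with ampicillin via the β-lactamase gene and its own promoter. The remaining bacterial features in the annotation (lac promoter, operator and CAP site, and short fragments of lacI, rop, bom and the pUC/pBluescript polylinkers) are cloning-vector remnants rather than functional parts of the payload.

The insert is named <*iA-4xNLS-DsRed2::let-858(3'). The feature table shows a single FRT site, the target of the yeast 2μ FLP recombinase, lying just upstream of the coding region. It is followed by an unannotated stretch of roughly 230 bp and then the DsRed2 open reading frame. From the insert name, that gap presumably holds the "iA" element and the four N-terminal nuclear localisation signals that concentrate the red fluorescence in nuclei. The unannotated sequence after DsRed2 presumably contains the let-858 3' region, which would supply 3' end processing signals in the worm, but neither element was detected by the automated annotation.

No worm promoter is stated in the record or found in the table, and only one FRT is present. This suggests that pGC293 is a modular intermediate rather than a complete expression construct. It provides an FRT-linked, nuclear red reporter cassette that can be combined with a promoter and a second FRT-bearing unit. FLP-mediated recombination would then switch expression from one cassette to the other in chosen cells or at chosen times.
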