Features (pLannotate 1.2.2; 13 found; start..end, strand, type, name):
      1..30      -  misc_feature   MCS (fragment): pUC18/19 multiple cloning site
     46..62      -  misc_feature   MCS (fragment): pBluescript multiple cloning site
     78..125     -  protein_bind   FRT: FLP-mediated recombination occurs in the 8-bp core sequence TCTAGAAA (Turan and Bode, 2011). FLP recombinase from the Saccharomyces cerevisiae 2μ plasmid
    361..1038    +  CDS            DsRed2: improved tetrameric variant of DsRed fluorescent protein mammalian codon-optimized
   1532..1567    +  CDS            rop (fragment): Rop protein, which maintains plasmids at low copy number; rop
   1669..1768    +  misc_feature   bom (fragment): basis of mobility region from pBR322
   1866..1970    +  promoter       AmpR promoter: bla
   1971..2831    +  CDS            AmpR: β-lactamase; bla; confers resistance to ampicillin, carbenicillin, and related antibiotics
   3002..3590    +  rep_origin     ori: high-copy-number ColE1/pMB1/pBR322/pUC origin of replication
   3773..3865    +  CDS            lacI (fragment): lac repressor; lacI; The lac repressor binds to the lac operator to inhibit transcription in E. coli. This inhibition can be relieved by adding lactose or isopropyl-β-D-thiogalactopyranoside (IPTG).
   3878..3899    +  protein_bind   CAP binding site: CAP binding activates transcription in the presence of cAMP. E. coli catabolite activator protein
   3914..3944    +  promoter       lac promoter: promoter for the E. coli lac operon
   3952..3968    +  protein_bind   lac operator: The lac repressor binds to the lac operator to inhibit transcription in E. coli. This inhibition can be relieved by adding lactose or isopropyl-β-D-thiogalactopyranoside (IPTG). lac repressor encoded by lacI
>Addgene plasmid #19657 | pGC293 | depositor full sequence | sequence record 9289 | Author sequence
AAGCTTGCATGCCTGCAGGTCGACTCTAGACCGCGGTTTTGGCGCGGATCCACTAGTTCTAGCTTCAAAA
GCGCTCTGAAGTTCCTATACTTTCTAGAGAATAGGAACTTCGGAATAGGAACTTCAAGATCCCCGGGGTA
TGTTTCGAATGATACTAACATAACATAGAACATTTTCAGGAGCTCAGAAAAAATGACTGCTCCAAAGAAG
AAGCGTAAGGTACCGGCAGAAAAAATGACTGCTCCAAAGAAGAAGCGTAAGGTACCGGCAGAAAAAATGA
CTGCTCCAAAGAAGAAGCGTAAGGTACCGGCAGAAAAAATGACTGCTCCAAAGAAGAAGCGTAAGGTACC
GGTCGCCACCATGGCCTCCTCCGAGAACGTCATCACCGAGTTCATGCGCTTCAAGGTGCGCATGGAGGGC
ACCGTGAACGGCCACGAGTTCGAGATCGAGGGCGAGGGCGAGGGCCGCCCCTACGAGGGCCACAACACCG
TGAAGCTGAAGGTGACCAAGGGCGGCCCCCTGCCCTTCGCCTGGGACATCCTGTCCCCCCAGTTCCAGTA
CGGCTCCAAGGTGTACGTGAAGCACCCCGCCGACATCCCCGACTACAAGAAGCTGTCCTTCCCCGAGGGC
TTCAAGTGGGAGCGCGTGATGAACTTCGAGGACGGCGGCGTGGCGACCGTGACCCAGGACTCCTCCCTGC
AGGACGGCTGCTTCATCTACAAGGTGAAGTTCATCGGCGTGAACTTCCCCTCCGACGGCCCCGTGATGCA
GAAGAAGACCATGGGCTGGGAGGCCTCCACCGAGCGCCTGTACCCCCGCGACGGCGTGCTGAAGGGCGAG
ACCCACAAGGCCCTGAAGCTGAAGGACGGCGGCCACTACCTGGTGGAGTTCAAGTCCATCTACATGGCCA
AGAAGCCCGTGCAGCTGCCCGGCTACTACTACGTGGACGCCAAGCTGGACATCACCTCCCACAACGAGGA
CTACACCATCGTGGAGCAGTACGAGCGCACCGAGGGCCGCCACCACCTGTTCCTGTAGCGGCCGCGACTC
TAGAATTCGCTAGCCGGCCATACAAGTAATCCGGATGATCGACGCCAACGTCGTTGAATTTTCAAATTTT
AAATACTGAATATTTGTTTTTTTTCCTATTATTTATTTATTCTCTTTGTGTTTTTTTTCTTGCTTTCTAA
AAAATTAATTCAATCCAAATCTAAACATGAGCGGTTTTTTTTCTCTTTCCGTCTCCCAATTCGTATTCCG
CTCCTCTCATCTGAACACAATGTGCAAGTTTATTTATCTTCTCGCTTTCATTTCATTAGGACGTGGGGGG
AATTGGTGGAAGGGGGAAACACACAAAAGGATGATGGAAATGAAATAAGGACACACAATATGCAACAACA
TTCAATTCAGAAATATGGAGGAAGGTTTAAAAGAAAACATAAAAATATATAGAGGAGGAAGGAAAACTAG
TAAAAAATAAGCAAAGAAATTAGGCGAACGATGAGAATTGTCCTCGCTTGGGCCCTTTCGTCTCGCGCGT
TTCGGTGATGACGGTGAAAACCTCTGACACATGCAGCTCCCGGAGACGGTCACAGCTTGTCTGTAAGCGG
ATGCCGGGAGCAGACAAGCCCGTCAGGGCGCGTCAGCGGGTGTTGGCGGGTGTCGGGGCTGGCTTAACTA
TGCGGCATCAGAGCAGATTGTACTGAGAGTGCACCATATGCGGTGTGAAATACCGCACAGATGCGTAAGG
AGAAAATACCGCATCAGGCGGCCTTAAGGGCCTCGTGATACGCCTATTTTTATAGGTTAATGTCATGATA
ATAATGGTTTCTTAGACGTCAGGTGGCACTTTTCGGGGAAATGTGCGCGGAACCCCTATTTGTTTATTTT
TCTAAATACATTCAAATATGTATCCGCTCATGAGACAATAACCCTGATAAATGCTTCAATAATATTGAAA
AAGGAAGAGTATGAGTATTCAACATTTCCGTGTCGCCCTTATTCCCTTTTTTGCGGCATTTTGCCTTCCT
GTTTTTGCTCACCCAGAAACGCTGGTGAAAGTAAAAGATGCTGAAGATCAGTTGGGTGCACGAGTGGGTT
ACATCGAACTGGATCTCAACAGCGGTAAGATCCTTGAGAGTTTTCGCCCCGAAGAACGTTTTCCAATGAT
GAGCACTTTTAAAGTTCTGCTATGTGGCGCGGTATTATCCCGTATTGACGCCGGGCAAGAGCAACTCGGT
CGCCGCATACACTATTCTCAGAATGACTTGGTTGAGTACTCACCAGTCACAGAAAAGCATCTTACGGATG
GCATGACAGTAAGAGAATTATGCAGTGCTGCCATAACCATGAGTGATAACACTGCGGCCAACTTACTTCT
GACAACGATCGGAGGACCGAAGGAGCTAACCGCTTTTTTGCACAACATGGGGGATCATGTAACTCGCCTT
GATCGTTGGGAACCGGAGCTGAATGAAGCCATACCAAACGACGAGCGTGACACCACGATGCCTGTAGCAA
TGGCAACAACGTTGCGCAAACTATTAACTGGCGAACTACTTACTCTAGCTTCCCGGCAACAATTAATAGA
CTGGATGGAGGCGGATAAAGTTGCAGGACCACTTCTGCGCTCGGCCCTTCCGGCTGGCTGGTTTATTGCT
GATAAATCTGGAGCCGGTGAGCGTGGGTCTCGCGGTATCATTGCAGCACTGGGGCCAGATGGTAAGCCCT
CCCGTATCGTAGTTATCTACACGACGGGGAGTCAGGCAACTATGGATGAACGAAATAGACAGATCGCTGA
GATAGGTGCCTCACTGATTAAGCATTGGTAACTGTCAGACCAAGTTTACTCATATATACTTTAGATTGAT
TTAAAACTTCATTTTTAATTTAAAAGGATCTAGGTGAAGATCCTTTTTGATAATCTCATGACCAAAATCC
CTTAACGTGAGTTTTCGTTCCACTGAGCGTCAGACCCCGTAGAAAAGATCAAAGGATCTTCTTGAGATCC
TTTTTTTCTGCGCGTAATCTGCTGCTTGCAAACAAAAAAACCACCGCTACCAGCGGTGGTTTGTTTGCCG
GATCAAGAGCTACCAACTCTTTTTCCGAAGGTAACTGGCTTCAGCAGAGCGCAGATACCAAATACTGTCC
TTCTAGTGTAGCCGTAGTTAGGCCACCACTTCAAGAACTCTGTAGCACCGCCTACATACCTCGCTCTGCT
AATCCTGTTACCAGTGGCTGCTGCCAGTGGCGATAAGTCGTGTCTTACCGGGTTGGACTCAAGACGATAG
TTACCGGATAAGGCGCAGCGGTCGGGCTGAACGGGGGGTTCGTGCACACAGCCCAGCTTGGAGCGAACGA
CCTACACCGAACTGAGATACCTACAGCGTGAGCATTGAGAAAGCGCCACGCTTCCCGAAGGGAGAAAGGC
GGACAGGTATCCGGTAAGCGGCAGGGTCGGAACAGGAGAGCGCACGAGGGAGCTTCCAGGGGGAAACGCC
TGGTATCTTTATAGTCCTGTCGGGTTTCGCCACCTCTGACTTGAGCGTCGATTTTTGTGATGCTCGTCAG
GGGGGCGGAGCCTATGGAAAAACGCCAGCAACGCGGCCTTTTTACGGTTCCTGGCCTTTTGCTGGCCTTT
TGCTCACATGTTCTTTCCTGCGTTATCCCCTGATTCTGTGGATAACCGTATTACCGCCTTTGAGTGAGCT
GATACCGCTCGCCGCAGCCGAACGACCGAGCGCAGCGAGTCAGTGAGCGAGGAAGCGGAAGAGCGCCCAA
TACGCAAACCGCCTCTCCCCGCGCGTTGGCCGATTCATTAATGCAGCTGGCACGACAGGTTTCCCGACTG
GAAAGCGGGCAGTGAGCGCAACGCAATTAATGTGAGTTAGCTCACTCATTAGGCACCCCAGGCTTTACAC
TTTATGCTTCCGGCTCGTATGTTGTGTGGAATTGTGAGCGGATAACAATTTCACACAGGAAACAGCTATG
ACCATGATTACGCCAAGCTGTAAGTTTAAACATGATCTTACTAACTAACTATTCTCATTTAAATTTTCAG
AGCTTAAAAATGGCTGAAATCACTCACAACGATGGATACGCTAACAACTTGGAAATGAAAT
