>Addgene plasmid #19657 | pGC293 | addgene partial sequence | sequence record 25482 | 19657 with dsRed-N
GCCGCCCTTGGTCACCTTCAGCTTCACGGTGTTGTGGCCCTCGTAGGGGCGGCCCTCGCCCTCGCCCTCG
ATCTCGAACTCGTGGCCGTTCACGGTGCCCTCCATGCGCACCTTGAAGCGCATGAACTCGGTGATGACGT
TCTCGGAGGAGGCCATGGTGGCGACCGGTACCTTACGCTTCTTCTTTGGAGCAGTCATTTTTTCTGCCGG
TACCTTACGCTTCTTCTTTGGAGCAGTCATTTTTTCTGCCGGTACCTTACGCTTCTTCTTTGGAGCAGTC
ATTTTTTCTGCCGGTACCTTACGCTTCTTCTTTGGAGCAGTCATTTTTTCTGAGCTCCTGAAAATGTTCT
ATGTTATGTTAGTATCATTCGAAACATACCCCGGGGATCTTGAAGTTCCTATTCCGAAGTTCCTATTCTC
TAGAAAGTATAGGAACTTCAGAGCGCTTTTGAAGCTAGAACTAGTGGATCCGCGCCAAAACCGCGGTCTA
GAGTCGACCTGCAGGCATGCAAGCTTATTTCATTTCCAAGTTGTTAGCGTATCCATCGTTGTGAGTGATT
TCAGCCTTTTTTAAGCTCTGAAAATTTAAATGAAAATAGTTAGTTA
